Addgene plasmid #90717: KIF11 F6.3 gRNA
Purpose: 3rd generation lentiviral gRNA plasmid targeting human KIF11
Depositing lab: Iain Cheeseman. Depositing organization: Whitehead Institute for Biomedical Research. Publication: Large-Scale Analysis of CRISPR/Cas9 Cell-Cycle Knockouts Reveals the Diversity of p53-Dependent Responses to Cell-Cycle Defects. McKinley KL, Cheeseman IM. Dev Cell. 2017 Feb 27;40(4):405-420.e2. doi: 10.1016/j.devcel.2017.01.012. Epub 2017 Feb 16. PubMed 28216383.
Backbone
  Vector backbone: pLenti-sgRNA
  Backbone manufacturer: Eric Lander & David Sabatini labs (Addgene plasmid #71409)
  Backbone size w/o insert (bp): 9151
  Vector type: Lentiviral, CRISPR
  Selectable markers: Puromycin
Growth in bacteria
  Bacterial resistance: Ampicillin, 100 μg/mL
  Growth temperature: 37°C
  Growth strain: NEB Stable
  Copy number: Unknown
Gene/Insert
  Gene/Insert name: KIF11 (Guide Designation F6.3) (alt name: pKMKO series)
  gRNA/shRNA sequence: CACCgTAGTGTACGAACTGGAGGAT
  Species: H. sapiens (human)
  Promoter: U6
  Cloning method: Restriction Enzyme; 5′ cloning site BsmBI (destroyed during cloning); 3′ cloning site BsmBI (destroyed during cloning)
  Sequencing primers: 5′ hU6-F (5'-GAGGGCCTATTTCCCATGATT-3'); 3′ EF1a-R (5'-CACGGCGACTACTGCACTTA-3')
Terms and licenses: Academic/Nonprofit Terms; Industry Terms: Not Available to Industry
Depositor comments: Please note that gRNA target sequence listed is not strictly the 20nt spacer sequence, but also contains the 5' BsmBI overhang. For more information about knockout human cell lines generated using this plasmid, please see http://cellcycleknockouts.wi.mit.edu/ .
How to cite: KIF11 F6.3 gRNA was a gift from Iain Cheeseman (Addgene plasmid # 90717 ; http://n2t.net/addgene:90717 ; RRID:Addgene_90717)
