[The description below was written by a language model from this plasmid's Addgene catalogue record and pLannotate feature annotations shown in this document.]
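Description:
KIF11 F6.3 gRNA is a third-generation lentiviral CRISPR guide plasmid built on the pLenti-sgRNA backbone and designed to express a single guide RNA against human KIF11. It is propagated in E. coli under ampicillin selection (AmpR with its own promoter) from a high-copy ColE1/pUC-type origin, and it also carries an f1 origin and an SV40 origin. The catalogue lists the empty backbone as 9,151 bp, whereas the annotated full-sequence record is 7,302 nt. This would be consistent with loss of a filler fragment when the guide oligos were cloned between the two BsmBI sites, which were destroyed in the process, but the record does not explain the difference.

The transfer cassette is flanked by an RSV promoter-driven truncated HIV-1 5' LTR and a self-inactivating ΔU3 3' LTR, so the viral genomic RNA is produced independently of Tat and the integrated provirus lacks LTR promoter activity. Between the LTRs lie the Ψ packaging signal with a partial gag sequence, the Rev response element for nuclear export of the unspliced genome, and a cPPT/CTS that aids nuclear import. The human U6 RNA polymerase III promoter drives the KIF11-specific spacer fused to the Streptococcus pyogenes Cas9 guide scaffold (annotated as a tracrRNA fragment). Downstream, an EF-1α core promoter expresses puromycin N-acetyltransferase for selecting transduced mammalian cells, followed by a WPRE to enhance transcript expression. No Cas9 is annotated on the plasmid, so the nuclease must be supplied separately. The plasmid belongs to a series used to generate cell-cycle gene knockouts in human cell lines.
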