Features (pLannotate 1.2.2; 28 found; start..end, strand, type, name):
      1..40      +  rep_origin     RSF ori (fragment): Plasmids containing the RSF 1030 origin of replication can be propagated in E. coli cells that contain additional plasmids with compatible origins.
     42..134     +  CDS            lacI (fragment): lac repressor; lacI; The lac repressor binds to the lac operator to inhibit transcription in E. coli. This inhibition can be relieved by adding lactose or isopropyl-β-D-thiogalactopyranoside (IPTG).
    147..168     +  protein_bind   CAP binding site: CAP binding activates transcription in the presence of cAMP. E. coli catabolite activator protein
    183..213     +  promoter       lac promoter: promoter for the E. coli lac operon
    221..237     +  protein_bind   lac operator: The lac repressor binds to the lac operator to inhibit transcription in E. coli. This inhibition can be relieved by adding lactose or isopropyl-β-D-thiogalactopyranoside (IPTG). lac repressor encoded by lacI
    282..300     +  promoter       T3 promoter: promoter for bacteriophage T3 RNA polymerase
    328..554     +  promoter       RSV promoter: Rous sarcoma virus enhancer/promoter
    555..735     +  LTR            5' LTR (truncated): truncated 5' long terminal repeat (LTR) from HIV-1
    782..907     +  misc_feature   HIV-1 Ψ: packaging signal of human immunodeficiency virus type 1
    891..1254    +  CDS            HIV-1 gag (fragment): gag protein from human immunodeficiency virus 1; gag
   1400..1633    +  misc_feature   RRE: The Rev response element (RRE) of HIV-1 allows for Rev-dependent mRNA export from the nucleus to the cytoplasm.
   2010..2036    +  CDS            Rev (fragment): human immunodeficiency virus 1 (HIV-1) Rev protein; rev; enhances nuclear export of unspliced and incompletely spliced viral mRNAs
   2040..2280    +  promoter       U6 promoter: RNA polymerase III promoter for human U6 snRNA
   2328..2395    +  misc_RNA       tracrRNA (fragment): trans-activating CRISPR RNA for the Streptococcus pyogenes CRISPR/Cas9 system
   2444..2561    +  misc_feature   cPPT/CTS: central polypurine tract and central termination sequence of HIV-1
   2630..2841    +  promoter       EF-1α core promoter: core promoter for human elongation factor EF-1α
   2867..3466    +  CDS            PuroR (fragment): puromycin N-acetyltransferase; pac from Streptomyces; confers resistance to puromycin
   3482..4070    +  misc_feature   WPRE: woodchuck hepatitis virus posttranscriptional regulatory element
   4121..4140    +  misc_feature   cPPT/CTS (fragment): central polypurine tract and central termination sequence of HIV-1
   4142..4375    +  LTR            3' LTR (ΔU3): self-inactivating 3' long terminal repeat (LTR) from HIV-1
   4453..4574    +  polyA_signal   SV40 poly(A) signal: SV40 polyadenylation signal
   4614..4749    +  rep_origin     SV40 ori: SV40 origin of replication
   4770..4788    -  promoter       T7 promoter: promoter for bacteriophage T7 RNA polymerase
   4796..4951    +  CDS            lacZα (fragment): LacZα fragment of β-galactosidase; lacZ fragment
   4956..5384    +  rep_origin     f1 ori (sequence partly withheld): f1 bacteriophage origin of replication; arrow indicates direction of (+) strand synthesis
   5437..5541    +  promoter       AmpR promoter: bla
   5542..6402    +  CDS            AmpR: β-lactamase; bla; confers resistance to ampicillin, carbenicillin, and related antibiotics
   6573..7161    +  rep_origin     ori: high-copy-number ColE1/pMB1/pBR322/pUC origin of replication
>Addgene plasmid #90717 | KIF11 F6.3 gRNA | addgene full sequence | sequence record 183219 | Addgene NGS Result
ACGACCGAGCGCAGCGAGTCAGTGAGCGAGGAAGCGGAAGAGCGCCCAATACGCAAACCGCCTCTCCCCG
CGCGTTGGCCGATTCATTAATGCAGCTGGCACGACAGGTTTCCCGACTGGAAAGCGGGCAGTGAGCGCAA
CGCAATTAATGTGAGTTAGCTCACTCATTAGGCACCCCAGGCTTTACACTTTATGCTTCCGGCTCGTATG
TTGTGTGGAATTGTGAGCGGATAACAATTTCACACAGGAAACAGCTATGACCATGATTACGCCAAGCGCG
CAATTAACCCTCACTAAAGGGAACAAAAGCTGGAGCTGCAAGCTTAATGTAGTCTTATGCAATACTCTTG
TAGTCTTGCAACATGGTAACGATGAGTTAGCAACATGCCTTACAAGGAGAGAAAAAGCACCGTGCATGCC
GATTGGTGGAAGTAAGGTGGTACGATCGTGCCTTATTAGGAAGGCAACAGACGGGTCTGACATGGATTGG
ACGAACCACTGAATTGCCGCATTGCAGAGATATTGTATTTAAGTGCCTAGCTCGATACATAAACGGGTCT
CTCTGGTTAGACCAGATCTGAGCCTGGGAGCTCTCTGGCTAACTAGGGAACCCACTGCTTAAGCCTCAAT
AAAGCTTGCCTTGAGTGCTTCAAGTAGTGTGTGCCCGTCTGTTGTGTGACTCTGGTAACTAGAGATCCCT
CAGACCCTTTTAGTCAGTGTGGAAAATCTCTAGCAGTGGCGCCCGAACAGGGACTTGAAAGCGAAAGGGA
AACCAGAGGAGCTCTCTCGACGCAGGACTCGGCTTGCTGAAGCGCGCACGGCAAGAGGCGAGGGGCGGCG
ACTGGTGAGTACGCCAAAAATTTTGACTAGCGGAGGCTAGAAGGAGAGAGATGGGTGCGAGAGCGTCAGT
ATTAAGCGGGGGAGAATTAGATCGCGATGGGAAAAAATTCGGTTAAGGCCAGGGGGAAAGAAAAAATATA
AATTAAAACATATAGTATGGGCAAGCAGGGAGCTAGAACGATTCGCAGTTAATCCTGGCCTGTTAGAAAC
ATCAGAAGGCTGTAGACAAATACTGGGACAGCTACAACCATCCCTTCAGACAGGATCAGAAGAACTTAGA
TCATTATATAATACAGTAGCAACCCTCTATTGTGTGCATCAAAGGATAGAGATAAAAGACACCAAGGAAG
CTTTAGACAAGATAGAGGAAGAGCAAAACAAAAGTAAGACCACCGCACAGCAAGCGGCCGCTGATCTTCA
GACCTGGAGGAGGAGATATGAGGGACAATTGGAGAAGTGAATTATATAAATATAAAGTAGTAAAAATTGA
ACCATTAGGAGTAGCACCCACCAAGGCAAAGAGAAGAGTGGTGCAGAGAGAAAAAAGAGCAGTGGGAATA
GGAGCTTTGTTCCTTGGGTTCTTGGGAGCAGCAGGAAGCACTATGGGCGCAGCGTCAATGACGCTGACGG
TACAGGCCAGACAATTATTGTCTGGTATAGTGCAGCAGCAGAACAATTTGCTGAGGGCTATTGAGGCGCA
ACAGCATCTGTTGCAACTCACAGTCTGGGGCATCAAGCAGCTCCAGGCAAGAATCCTGGCTGTGGAAAGA
TACCTAAAGGATCAACAGCTCCTGGGGATTTGGGGTTGCTCTGGAAAACTCATTTGCACCACTGCTGTGC
CTTGGAATGCTAGTTGGAGTAATAAATCTCTGGAACAGATTTGGAATCACACGACCTGGATGGAGTGGGA
CAGAGAAATTAACAATTACACAAGCTTAATACACTCCTTAATTGAAGAATCGCAAAACCAGCAAGAAAAG
AATGAACAAGAATTATTGGAATTAGATAAATGGGCAAGTTTGTGGAATTGGTTTAACATAACAAATTGGC
TGTGGTATATAAAATTATTCATAATGATAGTAGGAGGCTTGGTAGGTTTAAGAATAGTTTTTGCTGTACT
TTCTATAGTGAATAGAGTTAGGCAGGGATATTCACCATTATCGTTTCAGACCCACCTCCCAACCCCGAGG
GGACCCAGAGAGGGCCTATTTCCCATGATTCCTTCATATTTGCATATACGATACAAGGCTGTTAGAGAGA
TAATTAGAATTAATTTGACTGTAAACACAAAGATATTAGTACAAAATACGTGACGTAGAAAGTAATAATT
TCTTGGGTAGTTTGCAGTTTTAAAATTATGTTTTAAAATGGACTATCATATGCTTACCGTAACTTGAAAG
TATTTCGATTTCTTGGCTTTATATATCTTGTGGAAAGGACGAAACACCGTAGTGTACGAACTGGAGGATG
TTTAAGAGCTATGCTGGAAACAGCATAGCAAGTTTAAATAAGGCTAGTCCGTTATCAACTTGAAAAAGTG
GCACCGAGTCGGTGCTTTTTTTGAATTCTAGATCTTGAGACAAATGGCAGTATTCATCCACAATTTTAAA
AGAAAAGGGGGGATTGGGGGGTACAGTGCAGGGGAAAGAATAGTAGACATAATAGCAACAGACATACAAA
CTAAAGAATTACAAAAACAAATTACAAAAATTCAAAATTTTCGGGTTTATTACAGGGACAGCAGAGATCC
ACTTTGGCGCCGGCTCGAGTGGCTCCGGTGCCCGTCAGTGGGCAGAGCGCACATCGCCCACAGTCCCCGA
GAAGTTGGGGGGAGGGGTCGGCAATTGAACCGGTGCCTAGAGAAGGTGGCGCGGGGTAAACTGGGAAAGT
GATGTCGTGTACTGGCTCCGCCTTTTTCCCGAGGGTGGGGGAGAACCGTATATAAGTGCAGTAGTCGCCG
TGAACGTTCTTTTTCGCAACGGGTTTGCCGCCAGAACACAGGTGTCGTGACGCGGGATCCGCCACCATGA
CCGAGTACAAGCCCACGGTGCGCCTCGCCACCCGCGACGACGTCCCCAGGGCCGTACGCACCCTCGCCGC
CGCGTTCGCCGACTACCCCGCCACGCGCCACACCGTCGATCCGGACCGCCACATCGAGCGGGTCACCGAG
CTGCAAGAACTCTTCCTCACGCGCGTCGGGCTCGACATCGGCAAGGTGTGGGTCGCGGACGACGGCGCCG
CGGTGGCGGTCTGGACCACGCCGGAGAGCGTCGAAGCGGGGGCGGTGTTCGCCGAGATCGGCCCGCGCAT
GGCCGAGTTGAGCGGTTCCCGGCTGGCCGCGCAGCAACAGATGGAAGGCCTCCTGGCGCCGCACCGGCCC
AAGGAGCCCGCGTGGTTCCTGGCCACCGTCGGAGTCTCGCCCGACCACCAGGGCAAGGGTCTGGGCAGCG
CCGTCGTGCTCCCCGGAGTGGAGGCGGCCGAGCGCGCCGGGGTGCCCGCCTTCCTGGAGACCTCCGCGCC
CCGCAACCTCCCCTTCTACGAGCGGCTCGGCTTCACCGTCACCGCCGACGTCGAGGTGCCCGAAGGACCG
CGCACCTGGTGCATGACCCGCAAGCCCGGTGCCTGAACGCGTTAAGTCGACAATCAACCTCTGGATTACA
AAATTTGTGAAAGATTGACTGGTATTCTTAACTATGTTGCTCCTTTTACGCTATGTGGATACGCTGCTTT
AATGCCTTTGTATCATGCTATTGCTTCCCGTATGGCTTTCATTTTCTCCTCCTTGTATAAATCCTGGTTG
CTGTCTCTTTATGAGGAGTTGTGGCCCGTTGTCAGGCAACGTGGCGTGGTGTGCACTGTGTTTGCTGACG
CAACCCCCACTGGTTGGGGCATTGCCACCACCTGTCAGCTCCTTTCCGGGACTTTCGCTTTCCCCCTCCC
TATTGCCACGGCGGAACTCATCGCCGCCTGCCTTGCCCGCTGCTGGACAGGGGCTCGGCTGTTGGGCACT
GACAATTCCGTGGTGTTGTCGGGGAAATCATCGTCCTTTCCTTGGCTGCTCGCCTGTGTTGCCACCTGGA
TTCTGCGCGGGACGTCCTTCTGCTACGTCCCTTCGGCCCTCAATCCAGCGGACCTTCCTTCCCGCGGCCT
GCTGCCGGCTCTGCGGCCTCTTCCGCGTCTTCGCCTTCGCCCTCAGACGAGTCGGATCTCCCTTTGGGCC
GCCTCCCCGCGTCGACTTTAAGACCAATGACTTACAAGGCAGCTGTAGATCTTAGCCACTTTTTAAAAGA
AAAGGGGGGACTGGAAGGGCTAATTCACTCCCAACGAAGACAAGATCTGCTTTTTGCTTGTACTGGGTCT
CTCTGGTTAGACCAGATCTGAGCCTGGGAGCTCTCTGGCTAACTAGGGAACCCACTGCTTAAGCCTCAAT
AAAGCTTGCCTTGAGTGCTTCAAGTAGTGTGTGCCCGTCTGTTGTGTGACTCTGGTAACTAGAGATCCCT
CAGACCCTTTTAGTCAGTGTGGAAAATCTCTAGCAGTACGTATAGTAGTTCATGTCATCTTATTATTCAG
TATTTATAACTTGCAAAGAAATGAATATCAGAGAGTGAGAGGAACTTGTTTATTGCAGCTTATAATGGTT
ACAAATAAAGCAATAGCATCACAAATTTCACAAATAAAGCATTTTTTTCACTGCATTCTAGTTGTGGTTT
GTCCAAACTCATCAATGTATCTTATCATGTCTGGCTCTAGCTATCCCGCCCCTAACTCCGCCCATCCCGC
CCCTAACTCCGCCCAGTTCCGCCCATTCTCCGCCCCATGGCTGACTAATTTTTTTTATTTATGCAGAGGC
CGAGGCCGCCTCGGCCTCTGAGCTATTCCAGAAGTAGTGAGGAGGCTTTTTTGGAGGCCTAGGGACGTAC
CCAATTCGCCCTATAGTGAGTCGTATTACGCGCGCTCACTGGCCGTCGTTTTACAACGTCGTGACTGGGA
AAACCCTGGCGTTACCCAACTTAATCGCCTTGCAGCACATCCCCCTTTCGCCAGCTGGCGTAATAGCGAA
GAGGCCCGCACCGATCGCCCTTCCCAACAGTTGCGCAGCCTGAATGGCGAATGGG
[124 nt withheld, positions 4956-5079]
C
[91 nt withheld, positions 5081-5171]
A
[49 nt withheld, positions 5173-5221]
CCTTTGACGTTGGAGTCCACGTTCTTT
[37 nt withheld, positions 5249-5285]
ACCCTATCTCGGTCTATTCTTTTGATTTATAAGGGATTTTGCCGATTTCGGCCTATTGGTTAAAAAATGA
GCTGATTTAACAAAAATTTAACGCGAATTTTAACAAAATATTAACGCTTACAATTTAGGTGGCACTTTTC
GGGGAAATGTGCGCGGAACCCCTATTTGTTTATTTTTCTAAATACATTCAAATATGTATCCGCTCATGAG
ACAATAACCCTGATAAATGCTTCAATAATATTGAAAAAGGAAGAGTATGAGTATTCAACATTTCCGTGTC
GCCCTTATTCCCTTTTTTGCGGCATTTTGCCTTCCTGTTTTTGCTCACCCAGAAACGCTGGTGAAAGTAA
AAGATGCTGAAGATCAGTTGGGTGCACGAGTGGGTTACATCGAACTGGATCTCAACAGCGGTAAGATCCT
TGAGAGTTTTCGCCCCGAAGAACGTTTTCCAATGATGAGCACTTTTAAAGTTCTGCTATGTGGCGCGGTA
TTATCCCGTATTGACGCCGGGCAAGAGCAACTCGGTCGCCGCATACACTATTCTCAGAATGACTTGGTTG
AGTACTCACCAGTCACAGAAAAGCATCTTACGGATGGCATGACAGTAAGAGAATTATGCAGTGCTGCCAT
AACCATGAGTGATAACACTGCGGCCAACTTACTTCTGACAACGATCGGAGGACCGAAGGAGCTAACCGCT
TTTTTGCACAACATGGGGGATCATGTAACTCGCCTTGATCGTTGGGAACCGGAGCTGAATGAAGCCATAC
CAAACGACGAGCGTGACACCACGATGCCTGTAGCAATGGCAACAACGTTGCGCAAACTATTAACTGGCGA
ACTACTTACTCTAGCTTCCCGGCAACAATTAATAGACTGGATGGAGGCGGATAAAGTTGCAGGACCACTT
CTGCGCTCGGCCCTTCCGGCTGGCTGGTTTATTGCTGATAAATCTGGAGCCGGTGAGCGTGGGTCTCGCG
GTATCATTGCAGCACTGGGGCCAGATGGTAAGCCCTCCCGTATCGTAGTTATCTACACGACGGGGAGTCA
GGCAACTATGGATGAACGAAATAGACAGATCGCTGAGATAGGTGCCTCACTGATTAAGCATTGGTAACTG
TCAGACCAAGTTTACTCATATATACTTTAGATTGATTTAAAACTTCATTTTTAATTTAAAAGGATCTAGG
TGAAGATCCTTTTTGATAATCTCATGACCAAAATCCCTTAACGTGAGTTTTCGTTCCACTGAGCGTCAGA
CCCCGTAGAAAAGATCAAAGGATCTTCTTGAGATCCTTTTTTTCTGCGCGTAATCTGCTGCTTGCAAACA
AAAAAACCACCGCTACCAGCGGTGGTTTGTTTGCCGGATCAAGAGCTACCAACTCTTTTTCCGAAGGTAA
CTGGCTTCAGCAGAGCGCAGATACCAAATACTGTTCTTCTAGTGTAGCCGTAGTTAGGCCACCACTTCAA
GAACTCTGTAGCACCGCCTACATACCTCGCTCTGCTAATCCTGTTACCAGTGGCTGCTGCCAGTGGCGAT
AAGTCGTGTCTTACCGGGTTGGACTCAAGACGATAGTTACCGGATAAGGCGCAGCGGTCGGGCTGAACGG
GGGGTTCGTGCACACAGCCCAGCTTGGAGCGAACGACCTACACCGAACTGAGATACCTACAGCGTGAGCT
ATGAGAAAGCGCCACGCTTCCCGAAGGGAGAAAGGCGGACAGGTATCCGGTAAGCGGCAGGGTCGGAACA
GGAGAGCGCACGAGGGAGCTTCCAGGGGGAAACGCCTGGTATCTTTATAGTCCTGTCGGGTTTCGCCACC
TCTGACTTGAGCGTCGATTTTTGTGATGCTCGTCAGGGGGGCGGAGCCTATGGAAAAACGCCAGCAACGC
GGCCTTTTTACGGTTCCTGGCCTTTTGCTGGCCTTTTGCTCACATGTTCTTTCCTGCGTTATCCCCTGAT
TCTGTGGATAACCGTATTACCGCCTTTGAGTGAGCTGATACCGCTCGCCGCAGCCGA
